>Addgene plasmid #16569 | pBV-Luc mut MBS3+4 | addgene partial sequence | sequence record 23088 | LucNrev 5'-CCTTATGCAGTTGCTCTCC-3'
TCGCGGATGATGGCGCCGGGCCTTTCTTTATGTTTTTGGCGTCTTCCATGGTGGCTTTACCAACAGTACC
GGAATGCCAAGCTTACTTAGATCGCAGATCTCGATACCGGATCCATTATATACCCGAATTCCGGACGTTC
TGGGCAGGTGACCGCCACCCATGCGCTGAGGGGCGGACAGGAGGTGCTTCGACTGGGAGGAGGGCGAAGA
GTGTAAGGGGGCGGAGGGGCGATGGCAGCCACTGATCTGTTGCTATCACACGTGACCGCTTGACATTGCT
CTGAGGAGCAGAGGTGTGGCTACGCGGCGGGCACGTGACTGGCTGCCACAACCCGGTACCTATCGATAGA
GAAATGTTCTGGCACCTGCACTTGCACTGGGGACAGCCTATTTTGCTAGTTTGTTTTGTTTCGTTTTGTT
TTGATGGAGAGCGTATGTTAGTACTATCGATTCACACAAAAAACCAACACACAGATGTAATGAAAATAAA
GATATTTTATTGCGGCCGCTCCAAGTACCTCCCGTACCTTAATATTACTTACTTATCATGGTAGCTTGGG
CTGGCGTAATAGCGAAGAGGCCCGCACCGATCGCCCTTCCCAACAGTTGCGCAGCCTGAATGGCGAATGG
CAAATTGTAAGCGTTAATATTTTGTTAAAATTCGCGTTAAATTTTTGTTAAATCAGCTCATTTTTTAACC
AATAGGCCGAAATCGGCAAAATCCCTNATAAATCAAAGAANAGACCGAGATAGGNTGAGTGTGTCCAGTT
TGAACAGTNNCACTATNAAAACGTGACTCCACTCAAGGCGAAAACGCTTCAGGCGATGCCC
