[The description below was written by a language model from this plasmid's Addgene catalogue record.]
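Description:
pBV-Luc mut MBS3+4 is a mammalian luciferase reporter plasmid built on the pBV-Luc backbone (about 4.9 kb without insert). It is maintained in E. coli as a high-copy plasmid under ampicillin selection. The record does not name the origin of replication, and no feature table is provided, so the details of the backbone, including any minimal promoter upstream of luciferase, cannot be confirmed from the information given.

The insert is a short human promoter fragment containing c-MYC binding sites (MBS), cloned between KpnI and EcoRI sites, both of which are retained, upstream of the luciferase coding sequence carried by the backbone. In this version, binding sites 3 and 4 are mutated. According to the depositor's notes, the promoter fragments in this series were made by annealing different combinations of oligonucleotide pairs, filling them in to double-stranded DNA with a single PCR cycle, and subcloning them into pBV-Luc. Additional polymerase-derived mutants were identified when the reporters were sequenced. Although the catalogue lists MYC as the associated gene, the insert is a set of MYC recognition sites rather than the MYC coding sequence. The associated publication concerns the identification of CDK4 as a c-MYC target, which suggests the sites derive from that promoter, though the record does not say so explicitly.

The construct is suited to transient transfection reporter assays in mammalian cells, where its luciferase output can be compared with that of wild-type and other mutant MBS reporters. This comparison tests whether c-MYC-dependent transcriptional activation requires intact sites 3 and 4.
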