Addgene plasmid #16569: pBV-Luc mut MBS3+4
Depositing lab: Bert Vogelstein. Depositing organization: Johns Hopkins University and School of Medicine. Publication: Identification of CDK4 as a target of c-MYC. Hermeking H, Rago C, Schuhmacher M, Li Q, Barrett JF, Obaya AJ, O'Connell BC, Mateyak MK, Tam W, Kohlhuber F, Dang CV, Sedivy JM, Eick D, Vogelstein B, Kinzler KW. Proc Natl Acad Sci U S A. 2000 Feb 29. 97(5):2229-34. 10.1073/pnas.050586197 PubMed 10688915.
Backbone
  Vector backbone: pBV-Luc
  Backbone manufacturer: Vogelstein Lab
  Backbone size w/o insert (bp): 4867
  Vector type: Mammalian Expression, Luciferase
Growth in bacteria
  Bacterial resistance: Ampicillin, 100 μg/mL
  Growth temperature: 37°C
  Growth strain: DH5alpha
  Copy number: High Copy
Gene/Insert
  Gene/Insert name: c-MYC binding sites
  Species: H. sapiens (human)
  Mutation: Mutant MBS3+4
  Entrez Gene: MYC (a.k.a. MRTL, MYCC, bHLHe39, c-Myc)
  Tag / fusion protein: Luciferase (C terminal on backbone)
  Cloning method: Restriction Enzyme; 5′ cloning site KpnI (not destroyed); 3′ cloning site EcoRI (not destroyed)
  Sequencing primers: 5′ RVprimer3; 3′ LucNrev
Terms and licenses: Academic/Nonprofit Terms; Industry Terms: Not Available to Industry
Depositor comments: Different combinations of oligonucleotide pairs (A+B, A+D, C+B, C+D) were annealed and converted to double-stranded fragments through one PCR cycle. These promoter fragments were subcloned into pBV-luc. Further polymerase-derived mutants were identified while sequencing the reporter constructs.
How to cite: pBV-Luc mut MBS3+4 was a gift from Bert Vogelstein (Addgene plasmid # 16569 ; http://n2t.net/addgene:16569 ; RRID:Addgene_16569)
